Addgene plasmid #138525: pLKO.1-puro U6 sgRNA BfuAI stuffer A-tract
Purpose: Expresses a guide RNA of choice cloned into the BfuI site extended at the 3' end to incorporate a 220-nt control A-tract repeat RNA sequence.
Depositing lab: Richard Jenner. Depositing organization: University College London. Publication: G-tract RNA removes Polycomb repressive complex 2 from genes. Beltran M, Tavares M, Justin N, Khandelwal G, Ambrose J, Foster BM, Worlock KB, Tvardovskiy A, Kunzelmann S, Herrero J, Bartke T, Gamblin SJ, Wilson JR, Jenner RG. Nat Struct Mol Biol. 2019 Oct;26(10):899-909. doi: 10.1038/s41594-019-0293-z. Epub 2019 Sep 23. PubMed 31548724.
Backbone
  Vector backbone: pLKO.1-puro U6 sgRNA BfuA1 stuffer
  Backbone size w/o insert (bp): 7145
  Total vector size (bp): 7424
  Vector type: Mammalian Expression, Lentiviral, CRISPR
  Selectable markers: Puromycin
Growth in bacteria
  Bacterial resistance: Ampicillin, 100 μg/mL
  Growth temperature: 37°C
  Growth strain: NEB Stable
  Copy number: High Copy
Gene/Insert
  Gene/Insert name: Control non-PRC2 binding A-tract repeat RNA
  Species: Synthetic
  Promoter: U6
  Cloning method: Restriction Enzyme; 5′ cloning site AgeI (not destroyed); 3′ cloning site EcoRI (not destroyed)
  Sequencing primers: 5′ CGTGACGTAGAAAGTAATAATTTC; 3′ CCTCGAGCCGCGGCCAAAG
Terms and licenses: Academic/Nonprofit Terms; Industry Terms: Not Available to Industry
How to cite: pLKO.1-puro U6 sgRNA BfuAI stuffer A-tract was a gift from Richard Jenner (Addgene plasmid # 138525 ; http://n2t.net/addgene:138525 ; RRID:Addgene_138525)
