[The description below was written by a language model from this plasmid's Addgene catalogue record and pLannotate feature annotations shown in this document.]
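Description:
pLKO.1-puro U6 sgRNA BfuAI stuffer A-tract is a third-generation-style, self-inactivating HIV-1 lentiviral transfer plasmid for delivering a modified CRISPR guide RNA to mammalian cells. It is maintained in E. coli through a high-copy ColE1/pUC origin with ampicillin resistance, and it also carries an f1 ori and SV40 ori. The viral genome is driven by an RSV promoter fused to a truncated 5' LTR. It contains the Ψ packaging signal with a gag fragment, the RRE for Rev-dependent export, a cPPT/CTS and a ΔU3 3' LTR followed by an SV40 poly(A) signal. Within the provirus, a human PGK promoter drives puromycin N-acetyltransferase, so transduced cells can be selected with puromycin.

The payload is a human U6 (RNA polymerase III) cassette. A BfuAI stuffer site accepts a user-chosen spacer upstream of the S. pyogenes Cas9 gRNA scaffold. The scaffold is extended at its 3' end by a synthetic 220-nt A-tract repeat, cloned between AgeI and EcoRI; this insert is not annotated but corresponds to the gap between the scaffold and the cPPT/CTS. The A-tract is described as a control RNA that does not bind PRC2. The plasmid therefore appears intended as the negative control for experiments that tether RNA sequences to chosen genomic loci through a guide RNA to test effects on Polycomb repressive complex 2. No Cas9 is encoded, so it must be supplied separately.

The two sequence records differ. The depositor sequence is 7,424 bp, matching the catalogue size. The repository's NGS result is 8,201 nt and contains a bacterial IS1 transposable element inserted in the lac promoter region of the backbone. This lies outside the LTR-flanked viral cassette, whose annotated features are otherwise the same in both records.
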