Features (pLannotate 1.2.2; 26 found; start..end, strand, type, name):
    529..1128    +  CDS            PuroR: puromycin N-acetyltransferase; pac from Streptomyces alboniger; confers resistance to puromycin
   1171..1254    +  CDS            nef (fragment): NEF_HV1Z2 - Experimental evidence at protein level: Swiss-Prot protein existence level 1. Extracellular Nef protein targets CD4(+) T-lymphocytes for apoptosis by interacting with CXCR4 surface receptors. From Human immunodeficiency virus type 1 group M subtype D (isolate Z2/CDC-Z34) (HIV-1).
   1256..1489    +  LTR            3' LTR (ΔU3): self-inactivating 3' long terminal repeat (LTR) from HIV-1
   1561..1682    +  polyA_signal   SV40 poly(A) signal: SV40 polyadenylation signal
   1722..1857    +  rep_origin     SV40 ori: SV40 origin of replication
   1878..1896    -  promoter       T7 promoter: promoter for bacteriophage T7 RNA polymerase
   1904..2059    +  CDS            lacZα (fragment): LacZα fragment of β-galactosidase; lacZ fragment
   2064..2492    +  rep_origin     f1 ori (sequence partly withheld): f1 bacteriophage origin of replication; arrow indicates direction of (+) strand synthesis
   2545..2649    +  promoter       AmpR promoter: bla
   2650..3510    +  CDS            AmpR: β-lactamase; bla; confers resistance to ampicillin, carbenicillin, and related antibiotics
   3681..4269    +  rep_origin     ori: high-copy-number ColE1/pMB1/pBR322/pUC origin of replication
   4452..4544    +  CDS            lacI (fragment): lac repressor; lacI; The lac repressor binds to the lac operator to inhibit transcription in E. coli. This inhibition can be relieved by adding lactose or isopropyl-β-D-thiogalactopyranoside (IPTG).
   4557..4578    +  protein_bind   CAP binding site: CAP binding activates transcription in the presence of cAMP. E. coli catabolite activator protein
   4593..4623    +  promoter       lac promoter: promoter for the E. coli lac operon
   4631..4647    +  protein_bind   lac operator: The lac repressor binds to the lac operator to inhibit transcription in E. coli. This inhibition can be relieved by adding lactose or isopropyl-β-D-thiogalactopyranoside (IPTG). lac repressor encoded by lacI
   4692..4710    +  promoter       T3 promoter: promoter for bacteriophage T3 RNA polymerase
   4738..4964    +  promoter       RSV promoter: Rous sarcoma virus enhancer/promoter
   4965..5145    +  LTR            5' LTR (truncated): truncated 5' long terminal repeat (LTR) from HIV-1
   5192..5317    +  misc_feature   HIV-1 Ψ: packaging signal of human immunodeficiency virus type 1
   5301..5664    +  CDS            HIV-1 gag (fragment): gag protein from human immunodeficiency virus 1; gag
   5810..6043    +  misc_feature   RRE: The Rev response element (RRE) of HIV-1 allows for Rev-dependent mRNA export from the nucleus to the cytoplasm.
   6420..6520    +  CDS            Rev (fragment): human immunodeficiency virus 1 (HIV-1) Rev protein; rev; enhances nuclear export of unspliced and incompletely spliced viral mRNAs
   6570..6810    +  promoter       U6 promoter: RNA polymerase III promoter for human U6 snRNA
   6852..6927    +  misc_RNA       gRNA scaffold: guide RNA scaffold for the Streptococcus pyogenes CRISPR/Cas9 system
   7255..7372    +  misc_feature   cPPT/CTS: central polypurine tract and central termination sequence of HIV-1
   7421..507     +  promoter       hPGK promoter (across the origin): human phosphoglycerate kinase 1 promoter
>Addgene plasmid #138525 | pLKO.1-puro U6 sgRNA BfuAI stuffer A-tract | depositor full sequence | sequence record 269664 | pLKO.1-puro U6 sgRNA BfuAI stuffer A-tract sequence 7424 bps
TTGGGGTTGCGCCTTTTCCAAGGCAGCCCTGGGTTTGCGCAGGGACGCGGCTGCTCTGGGCGTGGTTCCG
GGAAACGCAGCGGCGCCGACCCTGGGTCTCGCACATTCTTCACGTCCGTTCGCAGCGTCACCCGGATCTT
CGCCGCTACCCTTGTGGGCCCCCCGGCGACGCTTCCTGCTCCGCCCCTAAGTCGGGAAGGTTCCTTGCGG
TTCGCGGCGTGCCGGACGTGACAAACGGAAGCCGCACGTCTCACTAGTACCCTCGCAGACGGACAGCGCC
AGGGAGCAATGGCAGCGCGCCGACCGCGATGGGCTGTGGCCAATAGCGGCTGCTCAGCAGGGCGCGCCGA
GAGCAGCGGCCGGGAAGGGGCGGTGCGGGAGGCGGGGTGTGGGGCGGTAGTGTGGGCCCTGTTCCTGCCC
GCGCGGTGTTCCGCATTCTGCAAGCCTCCGGAGCGCACGTCGGCAGTCGGCTCCCTCGTTGACCGAATCA
CCGACCTCTCTCCCCAGGGGGATCCACCGGAGCTTACCATGACCGAGTACAAGCCCACGGTGCGCCTCGC
CACCCGCGACGACGTCCCCAGGGCCGTACGCACCCTCGCCGCCGCGTTCGCCGACTACCCCGCCACGCGC
CACACCGTCGATCCGGACCGCCACATCGAGCGGGTCACCGAGCTGCAAGAACTCTTCCTCACGCGCGTCG
GGCTCGACATCGGCAAGGTGTGGGTCGCGGACGACGGCGCCGCGGTGGCGGTCTGGACCACGCCGGAGAG
CGTCGAAGCGGGGGCGGTGTTCGCCGAGATCGGCCCGCGCATGGCCGAGTTGAGCGGTTCCCGGCTGGCC
GCGCAGCAACAGATGGAAGGCCTCCTGGCGCCGCACCGGCCCAAGGAGCCCGCGTGGTTCCTGGCCACCG
TCGGCGTCTCGCCCGACCACCAGGGCAAGGGTCTGGGCAGCGCCGTCGTGCTCCCCGGAGTGGAGGCGGC
CGAGCGCGCCGGGGTGCCCGCCTTCCTGGAGACCTCCGCGCCCCGCAACCTCCCCTTCTACGAGCGGCTC
GGCTTCACCGTCACCGCCGACGTCGAGGTGCCCGAAGGACCGCGCACCTGGTGCATGACCCGCAAGCCCG
GTGCCTGACGCCCGCCCCACGACCCGCAGCGCCCGACCGAAAGGAGCGCACGACCCCATGCATCGGTACC
TTTAAGACCAATGACTTACAAGGCAGCTGTAGATCTTAGCCACTTTTTAAAAGAAAAGGGGGGACTGGAA
GGGCTAATTCACTCCCAACGAAGACAAGATCTGCTTTTTGCTTGTACTGGGTCTCTCTGGTTAGACCAGA
TCTGAGCCTGGGAGCTCTCTGGCTAACTAGGGAACCCACTGCTTAAGCCTCAATAAAGCTTGCCTTGAGT
GCTTCAAGTAGTGTGTGCCCGTCTGTTGTGTGACTCTGGTAACTAGAGATCCCTCAGACCCTTTTAGTCA
GTGTGGAAAATCTCTAGCAGTAGTAGTTCATGTCATCTTATTATTCAGTATTTATAACTTGCAAAGAAAT
GAATATCAGAGAGTGAGAGGAACTTGTTTATTGCAGCTTATAATGGTTACAAATAAAGCAATAGCATCAC
AAATTTCACAAATAAAGCATTTTTTTCACTGCATTCTAGTTGTGGTTTGTCCAAACTCATCAATGTATCT
TATCATGTCTGGCTCTAGCTATCCCGCCCCTAACTCCGCCCATCCCGCCCCTAACTCCGCCCAGTTCCGC
CCATTCTCCGCCCCATGGCTGACTAATTTTTTTTATTTATGCAGAGGCCGAGGCCGCCTCGGCCTCTGAG
CTATTCCAGAAGTAGTGAGGAGGCTTTTTTGGAGGCCTAGGGACGTACCCAATTCGCCCTATAGTGAGTC
GTATTACGCGCGCTCACTGGCCGTCGTTTTACAACGTCGTGACTGGGAAAACCCTGGCGTTACCCAACTT
AATCGCCTTGCAGCACATCCCCCTTTCGCCAGCTGGCGTAATAGCGAAGAGGCCCGCACCGATCGCCCTT
CCCAACAGTTGCGCAGCCTGAATGGCGAATGGG
[124 nt withheld, positions 2064-2187]
C
[91 nt withheld, positions 2189-2279]
A
[49 nt withheld, positions 2281-2329]
CCTTTGACGTTGGAGTCCACGTTCTTT
[37 nt withheld, positions 2357-2393]
ACCCTATCTCGGTCTATTCTTTTGATTTATAAGGGATTTTGCCGATTTCGGCCTATTGGTTAAAAAATGA
GCTGATTTAACAAAAATTTAACGCGAATTTTAACAAAATATTAACGCTTACAATTTAGGTGGCACTTTTC
GGGGAAATGTGCGCGGAACCCCTATTTGTTTATTTTTCTAAATACATTCAAATATGTATCCGCTCATGAG
ACAATAACCCTGATAAATGCTTCAATAATATTGAAAAAGGAAGAGTATGAGTATTCAACATTTCCGTGTC
GCCCTTATTCCCTTTTTTGCGGCATTTTGCCTTCCTGTTTTTGCTCACCCAGAAACGCTGGTGAAAGTAA
AAGATGCTGAAGATCAGTTGGGTGCACGAGTGGGTTACATCGAACTGGATCTCAACAGCGGTAAGATCCT
TGAGAGTTTTCGCCCCGAAGAACGTTTTCCAATGATGAGCACTTTTAAAGTTCTGCTATGTGGCGCGGTA
TTATCCCGTATTGACGCCGGGCAAGAGCAACTCGGTCGCCGCATACACTATTCTCAGAATGACTTGGTTG
AGTACTCACCAGTCACAGAAAAGCATCTTACGGATGGCATGACAGTAAGAGAATTATGCAGTGCTGCCAT
AACCATGAGTGATAACACTGCGGCCAACTTACTTCTGACAACGATCGGAGGACCGAAGGAGCTAACCGCT
TTTTTGCACAACATGGGGGATCATGTAACTCGCCTTGATCGTTGGGAACCGGAGCTGAATGAAGCCATAC
CAAACGACGAGCGTGACACCACGATGCCTGTAGCAATGGCAACAACGTTGCGCAAACTATTAACTGGCGA
ACTACTTACTCTAGCTTCCCGGCAACAATTAATAGACTGGATGGAGGCGGATAAAGTTGCAGGACCACTT
CTGCGCTCGGCCCTTCCGGCTGGCTGGTTTATTGCTGATAAATCTGGAGCCGGTGAGCGTGGGTCTCGCG
GTATCATTGCAGCACTGGGGCCAGATGGTAAGCCCTCCCGTATCGTAGTTATCTACACGACGGGGAGTCA
GGCAACTATGGATGAACGAAATAGACAGATCGCTGAGATAGGTGCCTCACTGATTAAGCATTGGTAACTG
TCAGACCAAGTTTACTCATATATACTTTAGATTGATTTAAAACTTCATTTTTAATTTAAAAGGATCTAGG
TGAAGATCCTTTTTGATAATCTCATGACCAAAATCCCTTAACGTGAGTTTTCGTTCCACTGAGCGTCAGA
CCCCGTAGAAAAGATCAAAGGATCTTCTTGAGATCCTTTTTTTCTGCGCGTAATCTGCTGCTTGCAAACA
AAAAAACCACCGCTACCAGCGGTGGTTTGTTTGCCGGATCAAGAGCTACCAACTCTTTTTCCGAAGGTAA
CTGGCTTCAGCAGAGCGCAGATACCAAATACTGTTCTTCTAGTGTAGCCGTAGTTAGGCCACCACTTCAA
GAACTCTGTAGCACCGCCTACATACCTCGCTCTGCTAATCCTGTTACCAGTGGCTGCTGCCAGTGGCGAT
AAGTCGTGTCTTACCGGGTTGGACTCAAGACGATAGTTACCGGATAAGGCGCAGCGGTCGGGCTGAACGG
GGGGTTCGTGCACACAGCCCAGCTTGGAGCGAACGACCTACACCGAACTGAGATACCTACAGCGTGAGCT
ATGAGAAAGCGCCACGCTTCCCGAAGGGAGAAAGGCGGACAGGTATCCGGTAAGCGGCAGGGTCGGAACA
GGAGAGCGCACGAGGGAGCTTCCAGGGGGAAACGCCTGGTATCTTTATAGTCCTGTCGGGTTTCGCCACC
TCTGACTTGAGCGTCGATTTTTGTGATGCTCGTCAGGGGGGCGGAGCCTATGGAAAAACGCCAGCAACGC
GGCCTTTTTACGGTTCCTGGCCTTTTGCTGGCCTTTTGCTCACATGTTCTTTCCTGCGTTATCCCCTGAT
TCTGTGGATAACCGTATTACCGCCTTTGAGTGAGCTGATACCGCTCGCCGCAGCCGAACGACCGAGCGCA
GCGAGTCAGTGAGCGAGGAAGCGGAAGAGCGCCCAATACGCAAACCGCCTCTCCCCGCGCGTTGGCCGAT
TCATTAATGCAGCTGGCACGACAGGTTTCCCGACTGGAAAGCGGGCAGTGAGCGCAACGCAATTAATGTG
AGTTAGCTCACTCATTAGGCACCCCAGGCTTTACACTTTATGCTTCCGGCTCGTATGTTGTGTGGAATTG
TGAGCGGATAACAATTTCACACAGGAAACAGCTATGACCATGATTACGCCAAGCGCGCAATTAACCCTCA
CTAAAGGGAACAAAAGCTGGAGCTGCAAGCTTAATGTAGTCTTATGCAATACTCTTGTAGTCTTGCAACA
TGGTAACGATGAGTTAGCAACATGCCTTACAAGGAGAGAAAAAGCACCGTGCATGCCGATTGGTGGAAGT
AAGGTGGTACGATCGTGCCTTATTAGGAAGGCAACAGACGGGTCTGACATGGATTGGACGAACCACTGAA
TTGCCGCATTGCAGAGATATTGTATTTAAGTGCCTAGCTCGATACATAAACGGGTCTCTCTGGTTAGACC
AGATCTGAGCCTGGGAGCTCTCTGGCTAACTAGGGAACCCACTGCTTAAGCCTCAATAAAGCTTGCCTTG
AGTGCTTCAAGTAGTGTGTGCCCGTCTGTTGTGTGACTCTGGTAACTAGAGATCCCTCAGACCCTTTTAG
TCAGTGTGGAAAATCTCTAGCAGTGGCGCCCGAACAGGGACTTGAAAGCGAAAGGGAAACCAGAGGAGCT
CTCTCGACGCAGGACTCGGCTTGCTGAAGCGCGCACGGCAAGAGGCGAGGGGCGGCGACTGGTGAGTACG
CCAAAAATTTTGACTAGCGGAGGCTAGAAGGAGAGAGATGGGTGCGAGAGCGTCAGTATTAAGCGGGGGA
GAATTAGATCGCGATGGGAAAAAATTCGGTTAAGGCCAGGGGGAAAGAAAAAATATAAATTAAAACATAT
AGTATGGGCAAGCAGGGAGCTAGAACGATTCGCAGTTAATCCTGGCCTGTTAGAAACATCAGAAGGCTGT
AGACAAATACTGGGACAGCTACAACCATCCCTTCAGACAGGATCAGAAGAACTTAGATCATTATATAATA
CAGTAGCAACCCTCTATTGTGTGCATCAAAGGATAGAGATAAAAGACACCAAGGAAGCTTTAGACAAGAT
AGAGGAAGAGCAAAACAAAAGTAAGACCACCGCACAGCAAGCGGCCGCTGATCTTCAGACCTGGAGGAGG
AGATATGAGGGACAATTGGAGAAGTGAATTATATAAATATAAAGTAGTAAAAATTGAACCATTAGGAGTA
GCACCCACCAAGGCAAAGAGAAGAGTGGTGCAGAGAGAAAAAAGAGCAGTGGGAATAGGAGCTTTGTTCC
TTGGGTTCTTGGGAGCAGCAGGAAGCACTATGGGCGCAGCGTCAATGACGCTGACGGTACAGGCCAGACA
ATTATTGTCTGGTATAGTGCAGCAGCAGAACAATTTGCTGAGGGCTATTGAGGCGCAACAGCATCTGTTG
CAACTCACAGTCTGGGGCATCAAGCAGCTCCAGGCAAGAATCCTGGCTGTGGAAAGATACCTAAAGGATC
AACAGCTCCTGGGGATTTGGGGTTGCTCTGGAAAACTCATTTGCACCACTGCTGTGCCTTGGAATGCTAG
TTGGAGTAATAAATCTCTGGAACAGATTTGGAATCACACGACCTGGATGGAGTGGGACAGAGAAATTAAC
AATTACACAAGCTTAATACACTCCTTAATTGAAGAATCGCAAAACCAGCAAGAAAAGAATGAACAAGAAT
TATTGGAATTAGATAAATGGGCAAGTTTGTGGAATTGGTTTAACATAACAAATTGGCTGTGGTATATAAA
ATTATTCATAATGATAGTAGGAGGCTTGGTAGGTTTAAGAATAGTTTTTGCTGTACTTTCTATAGTGAAT
AGAGTTAGGCAGGGATATTCACCATTATCGTTTCAGACCCACCTCCCAACCCCGAGGGGACCCGACAGGC
CCGAAGGAATAGAAGAAGAAGGTGGAGAGAGAGACAGAGACAGATCCATTCGATTAGTGAACGGATCTCG
ACGGTATCGATCACGAGACTAGCCTCGAGCGGCCGCCCCCTTCACCGAGGGCCTATTTCCCATGATTCCT
TCATATTTGCATATACGATACAAGGCTGTTAGAGAGATAATTGGAATTAATTTGACTGTAAACACAAAGA
TATTAGTACAAAATACGTGACGTAGAAAGTAATAATTTCTTGGGTAGTTTGCAGTTTTAAAATTATGTTT
TAAAATGGACTATCATATGCTTACCGTAACTTGAAAGTATTTCGATTTCTTGGCTTTATATATCTTGTGG
AAAGGACGAAACACCGGTGTGCAGGTGAGTGATCAAGAACCTGCTGACGTTTTAGAGCTAGAAATAGCAA
GTTAAAATAAGGCTAGTCCGTTATCAACTTGAAAAAGTGGCACCGAGTCGGTGCTTCCTATGAATCTTAA
AAAATGCAAAAATCTTAAAAATGCAAACCGTCAAAATCCTACGTTCTGCACAAAATGTGCCAAAAATCGT
AAAAAGTAAAATGGAAAAATTCTCGGCCTGAAAAACTCAAATCAAAAATCCAAAAACTAAAAATTCTCGG
GCTCTAAAATGGTAAAAATCGTAAAAAGTGAAAATGGAAAAATGTCTGGGCTCTTGAAAAACTCAAATCA
AAAATAAAAATTTTTTTCTTAATTAAGTCTAGAGTCGACTGTTTAAACCTGCAGGCATGCGAATTCTCGA
CCTCGAGACAAATGGCAGTATTCATCCACAATTTTAAAAGAAAAGGGGGGATTGGGGGGTACAGTGCAGG
GGAAAGAATAGTAGACATAATAGCAACAGACATACAAACTAAAGAATTACAAAAACAAATTACAAAAATT
CAAAATTTTCGGGTTTATTACAGGGACAGCAGAGATCCACTTTGGCCGCGGCTCGAGGGGG
