Features (pLannotate 1.2.2; 27 found; start..end, strand, type, name):
      1..511     +  promoter       hPGK promoter: human phosphoglycerate kinase 1 promoter
    533..1132    +  CDS            PuroR: puromycin N-acetyltransferase; pac from Streptomyces alboniger; confers resistance to puromycin
   1175..1258    +  CDS            nef (fragment): NEF_HV1Z2 - Experimental evidence at protein level: Swiss-Prot protein existence level 1. Extracellular Nef protein targets CD4(+) T-lymphocytes for apoptosis by interacting with CXCR4 surface receptors. From Human immunodeficiency virus type 1 group M subtype D (isolate Z2/CDC-Z34) (HIV-1).
   1260..1493    +  LTR            3' LTR (ΔU3): self-inactivating 3' long terminal repeat (LTR) from HIV-1
   1565..1686    +  polyA_signal   SV40 poly(A) signal: SV40 polyadenylation signal
   1726..1861    +  rep_origin     SV40 ori: SV40 origin of replication
   1882..1900    -  promoter       T7 promoter: promoter for bacteriophage T7 RNA polymerase
   1908..2063    +  CDS            lacZα (fragment): LacZα fragment of β-galactosidase; lacZ fragment
   2068..2496    +  rep_origin     f1 ori (sequence partly withheld): f1 bacteriophage origin of replication; arrow indicates direction of (+) strand synthesis
   2549..2653    +  promoter       AmpR promoter: bla
   2654..3514    +  CDS            AmpR: β-lactamase; bla; confers resistance to ampicillin, carbenicillin, and related antibiotics
   3685..4273    +  rep_origin     ori: high-copy-number ColE1/pMB1/pBR322/pUC origin of replication
   4456..4548    +  CDS            lacI (fragment): lac repressor; lacI; The lac repressor binds to the lac operator to inhibit transcription in E. coli. This inhibition can be relieved by adding lactose or isopropyl-β-D-thiogalactopyranoside (IPTG).
   4561..4582    +  protein_bind   CAP binding site: CAP binding activates transcription in the presence of cAMP. E. coli catabolite activator protein
   4607..5374    -  mobile_element IS1: prokaryotic transposable element IS1
   5375..5404    +  promoter       lac promoter: promoter for the E. coli lac operon
   5412..5428    +  protein_bind   lac operator: The lac repressor binds to the lac operator to inhibit transcription in E. coli. This inhibition can be relieved by adding lactose or isopropyl-β-D-thiogalactopyranoside (IPTG). lac repressor encoded by lacI
   5473..5491    +  promoter       T3 promoter: promoter for bacteriophage T3 RNA polymerase
   5519..5745    +  promoter       RSV promoter: Rous sarcoma virus enhancer/promoter
   5746..5926    +  LTR            5' LTR (truncated): truncated 5' long terminal repeat (LTR) from HIV-1
   5973..6098    +  misc_feature   HIV-1 Ψ: packaging signal of human immunodeficiency virus type 1
   6082..6445    +  CDS            HIV-1 gag (fragment): gag protein from human immunodeficiency virus 1; gag
   6591..6824    +  misc_feature   RRE: The Rev response element (RRE) of HIV-1 allows for Rev-dependent mRNA export from the nucleus to the cytoplasm.
   7201..7301    +  CDS            Rev (fragment): human immunodeficiency virus 1 (HIV-1) Rev protein; rev; enhances nuclear export of unspliced and incompletely spliced viral mRNAs
   7351..7591    +  promoter       U6 promoter: RNA polymerase III promoter for human U6 snRNA
   7633..7708    +  misc_RNA       gRNA scaffold: guide RNA scaffold for the Streptococcus pyogenes CRISPR/Cas9 system
   8036..8153    +  misc_feature   cPPT/CTS: central polypurine tract and central termination sequence of HIV-1
>Addgene plasmid #138525 | pLKO.1-puro U6 sgRNA BfuAI stuffer A-tract | addgene full sequence | sequence record 292292 | Addgene NGS Result
GGGGTTGGGGTTGCGCCTTTTCCAAGGCAGCCCTGGGTTTGCGCAGGGACGCGGCTGCTCTGGGCGTGGT
TCCGGGAAACGCAGCGGCGCCGACCCTGGGTCTCGCACATTCTTCACGTCCGTTCGCAGCGTCACCCGGA
TCTTCGCCGCTACCCTTGTGGGCCCCCCGGCGACGCTTCCTGCTCCGCCCCTAAGTCGGGAAGGTTCCTT
GCGGTTCGCGGCGTGCCGGACGTGACAAACGGAAGCCGCACGTCTCACTAGTACCCTCGCAGACGGACAG
CGCCAGGGAGCAATGGCAGCGCGCCGACCGCGATGGGCTGTGGCCAATAGCGGCTGCTCAGCAGGGCGCG
CCGAGAGCAGCGGCCGGGAAGGGGCGGTGCGGGAGGCGGGGTGTGGGGCGGTAGTGTGGGCCCTGTTCCT
GCCCGCGCGGTGTTCCGCATTCTGCAAGCCTCCGGAGCGCACGTCGGCAGTCGGCTCCCTCGTTGACCGA
ATCACCGACCTCTCTCCCCAGGGGGATCCACCGGAGCTTACCATGACCGAGTACAAGCCCACGGTGCGCC
TCGCCACCCGCGACGACGTCCCCAGGGCCGTACGCACCCTCGCCGCCGCGTTCGCCGACTACCCCGCCAC
GCGCCACACCGTCGATCCGGACCGCCACATCGAGCGGGTCACCGAGCTGCAAGAACTCTTCCTCACGCGC
GTCGGGCTCGACATCGGCAAGGTGTGGGTCGCGGACGACGGCGCCGCGGTGGCGGTCTGGACCACGCCGG
AGAGCGTCGAAGCGGGGGCGGTGTTCGCCGAGATCGGCCCGCGCATGGCCGAGTTGAGCGGTTCCCGGCT
GGCCGCGCAGCAACAGATGGAAGGCCTCCTGGCGCCGCACCGGCCCAAGGAGCCCGCGTGGTTCCTGGCC
ACCGTCGGCGTCTCGCCCGACCACCAGGGCAAGGGTCTGGGCAGCGCCGTCGTGCTCCCCGGAGTGGAGG
CGGCCGAGCGCGCCGGGGTGCCCGCCTTCCTGGAGACCTCCGCGCCCCGCAACCTCCCCTTCTACGAGCG
GCTCGGCTTCACCGTCACCGCCGACGTCGAGGTGCCCGAAGGACCGCGCACCTGGTGCATGACCCGCAAG
CCCGGTGCCTGACGCCCGCCCCACGACCCGCAGCGCCCGACCGAAAGGAGCGCACGACCCCATGCATCGG
TACCTTTAAGACCAATGACTTACAAGGCAGCTGTAGATCTTAGCCACTTTTTAAAAGAAAAGGGGGGACT
GGAAGGGCTAATTCACTCCCAACGAAGACAAGATCTGCTTTTTGCTTGTACTGGGTCTCTCTGGTTAGAC
CAGATCTGAGCCTGGGAGCTCTCTGGCTAACTAGGGAACCCACTGCTTAAGCCTCAATAAAGCTTGCCTT
GAGTGCTTCAAGTAGTGTGTGCCCGTCTGTTGTGTGACTCTGGTAACTAGAGATCCCTCAGACCCTTTTA
GTCAGTGTGGAAAATCTCTAGCAGTAGTAGTTCATGTCATCTTATTATTCAGTATTTATAACTTGCAAAG
AAATGAATATCAGAGAGTGAGAGGAACTTGTTTATTGCAGCTTATAATGGTTACAAATAAAGCAATAGCA
TCACAAATTTCACAAATAAAGCATTTTTTTCACTGCATTCTAGTTGTGGTTTGTCCAAACTCATCAATGT
ATCTTATCATGTCTGGCTCTAGCTATCCCGCCCCTAACTCCGCCCATCCCGCCCCTAACTCCGCCCAGTT
CCGCCCATTCTCCGCCCCATGGCTGACTAATTTTTTTTATTTATGCAGAGGCCGAGGCCGCCTCGGCCTC
TGAGCTATTCCAGAAGTAGTGAGGAGGCTTTTTTGGAGGCCTAGGGACGTACCCAATTCGCCCTATAGTG
AGTCGTATTACGCGCGCTCACTGGCCGTCGTTTTACAACGTCGTGACTGGGAAAACCCTGGCGTTACCCA
ACTTAATCGCCTTGCAGCACATCCCCCTTTCGCCAGCTGGCGTAATAGCGAAGAGGCCCGCACCGATCGC
CCTTCCCAACAGTTGCGCAGCCTGAATGGCGAATGGG
[124 nt withheld, positions 2068-2191]
C
[91 nt withheld, positions 2193-2283]
A
[49 nt withheld, positions 2285-2333]
CCTTTGACGTTGGAGTCCACGTTCTTT
[37 nt withheld, positions 2361-2397]
ACCCTATCTCGGTCTATTCTTTTGATTTATAAGGGATTTTGCCGATTTCGGCCTATTGGTTAAAAAATGA
GCTGATTTAACAAAAATTTAACGCGAATTTTAACAAAATATTAACGCTTACAATTTAGGTGGCACTTTTC
GGGGAAATGTGCGCGGAACCCCTATTTGTTTATTTTTCTAAATACATTCAAATATGTATCCGCTCATGAG
ACAATAACCCTGATAAATGCTTCAATAATATTGAAAAAGGAAGAGTATGAGTATTCAACATTTCCGTGTC
GCCCTTATTCCCTTTTTTGCGGCATTTTGCCTTCCTGTTTTTGCTCACCCAGAAACGCTGGTGAAAGTAA
AAGATGCTGAAGATCAGTTGGGTGCACGAGTGGGTTACATCGAACTGGATCTCAACAGCGGTAAGATCCT
TGAGAGTTTTCGCCCCGAAGAACGTTTTCCAATGATGAGCACTTTTAAAGTTCTGCTATGTGGCGCGGTA
TTATCCCGTATTGACGCCGGGCAAGAGCAACTCGGTCGCCGCATACACTATTCTCAGAATGACTTGGTTG
AGTACTCACCAGTCACAGAAAAGCATCTTACGGATGGCATGACAGTAAGAGAATTATGCAGTGCTGCCAT
AACCATGAGTGATAACACTGCGGCCAACTTACTTCTGACAACGATCGGAGGACCGAAGGAGCTAACCGCT
TTTTTGCACAACATGGGGGATCATGTAACTCGCCTTGATCGTTGGGAACCGGAGCTGAATGAAGCCATAC
CAAACGACGAGCGTGACACCACGATGCCTGTAGCAATGGCAACAACGTTGCGCAAACTATTAACTGGCGA
ACTACTTACTCTAGCTTCCCGGCAACAATTAATAGACTGGATGGAGGCGGATAAAGTTGCAGGACCACTT
CTGCGCTCGGCCCTTCCGGCTGGCTGGTTTATTGCTGATAAATCTGGAGCCGGTGAGCGTGGGTCTCGCG
GTATCATTGCAGCACTGGGGCCAGATGGTAAGCCCTCCCGTATCGTAGTTATCTACACGACGGGGAGTCA
GGCAACTATGGATGAACGAAATAGACAGATCGCTGAGATAGGTGCCTCACTGATTAAGCATTGGTAACTG
TCAGACCAAGTTTACTCATATATACTTTAGATTGATTTAAAACTTCATTTTTAATTTAAAAGGATCTAGG
TGAAGATCCTTTTTGATAATCTCATGACCAAAATCCCTTAACGTGAGTTTTCGTTCCACTGAGCGTCAGA
CCCCGTAGAAAAGATCAAAGGATCTTCTTGAGATCCTTTTTTTCTGCGCGTAATCTGCTGCTTGCAAACA
AAAAAACCACCGCTACCAGCGGTGGTTTGTTTGCCGGATCAAGAGCTACCAACTCTTTTTCCGAAGGTAA
CTGGCTTCAGCAGAGCGCAGATACCAAATACTGTTCTTCTAGTGTAGCCGTAGTTAGGCCACCACTTCAA
GAACTCTGTAGCACCGCCTACATACCTCGCTCTGCTAATCCTGTTACCAGTGGCTGCTGCCAGTGGCGAT
AAGTCGTGTCTTACCGGGTTGGACTCAAGACGATAGTTACCGGATAAGGCGCAGCGGTCGGGCTGAACGG
GGGGTTCGTGCACACAGCCCAGCTTGGAGCGAACGACCTACACCGAACTGAGATACCTACAGCGTGAGCT
ATGAGAAAGCGCCACGCTTCCCGAAGGGAGAAAGGCGGACAGGTATCCGGTAAGCGGCAGGGTCGGAACA
GGAGAGCGCACGAGGGAGCTTCCAGGGGGAAACGCCTGGTATCTTTATAGTCCTGTCGGGTTTCGCCACC
TCTGACTTGAGCGTCGATTTTTGTGATGCTCGTCAGGGGGGCGGAGCCTATGGAAAAACGCCAGCAACGC
GGCCTTTTTACGGTTCCTGGCCTTTTGCTGGCCTTTTGCTCACATGTTCTTTCCTGCGTTATCCCCTGAT
TCTGTGGATAACCGTATTACCGCCTTTGAGTGAGCTGATACCGCTCGCCGCAGCCGAACGACCGAGCGCA
GCGAGTCAGTGAGCGAGGAAGCGGAAGAGCGCCCAATACGCAAACCGCCTCTCCCCGCGCGTTGGCCGAT
TCATTAATGCAGCTGGCACGACAGGTTTCCCGACTGGAAAGCGGGCAGTGAGCGCAACGCAATTAATGTG
AGTTAGCTCACTCATTAGGCACCCCAGGCTTTACACTTTGGTAATGACTCCAACTTATTGATAGTGTTTT
ATGTTCAGATAATGCCCGATGACTTTGTCATGCAGCTCCACCGATTTTGAGAACGACAGCGACTTCCGTC
CCAGCCGTGCCAGGTGCTGCCTCAGATTCAGGTTATGCCGCTCAATTCGCTGCGTATATCGCTTGCTGAT
TACGTGCAGCTTTCCCTTCAGGCGGGATTCATACAGCGGCCAGCCATCCGTCATCCATATCACCACGTCA
AAGGGTGACAGCAGGCTCATAAGACGCCCCAGCGTCGCCATAGTGCGTTCACCGAATACGTGCGCAACAA
CCGTCTTCCGGAGACTGTCATACGCGTAAAACAGCCAGCGCTGGCGCGATTTAGCCCCGACATAGCCCCA
CTGTTCGTCCATTTCCGCGCAGACGATGACGTCACTGCCCGGCTGTATGCGCGAGGTTACCGACTGCGGC
CTGAGTTTTTTAAGTGACGTAAAATCGTGTTGAGGCCAACGCCCATAATGCGGGCTGTTGCCCGGCATCC
AACGCCATTCATGGCCATATCAATGATTTTCTGGTGCGTACCGGGTTGAGAAGCGGTGTAAGTGAACTGC
AGTTGCCATGTTTTACGGCAGTGAGAGCAGAGATAGCGCTGATGTCCGGCGGTGCTTTTGCCGTTACGCA
CCACCCCGTCAGTAGCTGAACAGGAGGGACAGCTGATAGAAACAGAAGCCACTGGAGCACCTCAAAAACA
CCATCATACACTAAATCAGTAAGTTGGCAGCATCACCTTACACTTTATGCTTCCGGCTCGTATGTTGTGT
GGAATTGTGAGCGGATAACAATTTCACACAGGAAACAGCTATGACCATGATTACGCCAAGCGCGCAATTA
ACCCTCACTAAAGGGAACAAAAGCTGGAGCTGCAAGCTTAATGTAGTCTTATGCAATACTCTTGTAGTCT
TGCAACATGGTAACGATGAGTTAGCAACATGCCTTACAAGGAGAGAAAAAGCACCGTGCATGCCGATTGG
TGGAAGTAAGGTGGTACGATCGTGCCTTATTAGGAAGGCAACAGACGGGTCTGACATGGATTGGACGAAC
CACTGAATTGCCGCATTGCAGAGATATTGTATTTAAGTGCCTAGCTCGATACATAAACGGGTCTCTCTGG
TTAGACCAGATCTGAGCCTGGGAGCTCTCTGGCTAACTAGGGAACCCACTGCTTAAGCCTCAATAAAGCT
TGCCTTGAGTGCTTCAAGTAGTGTGTGCCCGTCTGTTGTGTGACTCTGGTAACTAGAGATCCCTCAGACC
CTTTTAGTCAGTGTGGAAAATCTCTAGCAGTGGCGCCCGAACAGGGACTTGAAAGCGAAAGGGAAACCAG
AGGAGCTCTCTCGACGCAGGACTCGGCTTGCTGAAGCGCGCACGGCAAGAGGCGAGGGGCGGCGACTGGT
GAGTACGCCAAAAATTTTGACTAGCGGAGGCTAGAAGGAGAGAGATGGGTGCGAGAGCGTCAGTATTAAG
CGGGGGAGAATTAGATCGCGATGGGAAAAAATTCGGTTAAGGCCAGGGGGAAAGAAAAAATATAAATTAA
AACATATAGTATGGGCAAGCAGGGAGCTAGAACGATTCGCAGTTAATCCTGGCCTGTTAGAAACATCAGA
AGGCTGTAGACAAATACTGGGACAGCTACAACCATCCCTTCAGACAGGATCAGAAGAACTTAGATCATTA
TATAATACAGTAGCAACCCTCTATTGTGTGCATCAAAGGATAGAGATAAAAGACACCAAGGAAGCTTTAG
ACAAGATAGAGGAAGAGCAAAACAAAAGTAAGACCACCGCACAGCAAGCGGCCGCTGATCTTCAGACCTG
GAGGAGGAGATATGAGGGACAATTGGAGAAGTGAATTATATAAATATAAAGTAGTAAAAATTGAACCATT
AGGAGTAGCACCCACCAAGGCAAAGAGAAGAGTGGTGCAGAGAGAAAAAAGAGCAGTGGGAATAGGAGCT
TTGTTCCTTGGGTTCTTGGGAGCAGCAGGAAGCACTATGGGCGCAGCGTCAATGACGCTGACGGTACAGG
CCAGACAATTATTGTCTGGTATAGTGCAGCAGCAGAACAATTTGCTGAGGGCTATTGAGGCGCAACAGCA
TCTGTTGCAACTCACAGTCTGGGGCATCAAGCAGCTCCAGGCAAGAATCCTGGCTGTGGAAAGATACCTA
AAGGATCAACAGCTCCTGGGGATTTGGGGTTGCTCTGGAAAACTCATTTGCACCACTGCTGTGCCTTGGA
ATGCTAGTTGGAGTAATAAATCTCTGGAACAGATTTGGAATCACACGACCTGGATGGAGTGGGACAGAGA
AATTAACAATTACACAAGCTTAATACACTCCTTAATTGAAGAATCGCAAAACCAGCAAGAAAAGAATGAA
CAAGAATTATTGGAATTAGATAAATGGGCAAGTTTGTGGAATTGGTTTAACATAACAAATTGGCTGTGGT
ATATAAAATTATTCATAATGATAGTAGGAGGCTTGGTAGGTTTAAGAATAGTTTTTGCTGTACTTTCTAT
AGTGAATAGAGTTAGGCAGGGATATTCACCATTATCGTTTCAGACCCACCTCCCAACCCCGAGGGGACCC
GACAGGCCCGAAGGAATAGAAGAAGAAGGTGGAGAGAGAGACAGAGACAGATCCATTCGATTAGTGAACG
GATCTCGACGGTATCGATCACGAGACTAGCCTCGAGCGGCCGCCCCCTTCACCGAGGGCCTATTTCCCAT
GATTCCTTCATATTTGCATATACGATACAAGGCTGTTAGAGAGATAATTGGAATTAATTTGACTGTAAAC
ACAAAGATATTAGTACAAAATACGTGACGTAGAAAGTAATAATTTCTTGGGTAGTTTGCAGTTTTAAAAT
TATGTTTTAAAATGGACTATCATATGCTTACCGTAACTTGAAAGTATTTCGATTTCTTGGCTTTATATAT
CTTGTGGAAAGGACGAAACACCGGTGTGCAGGTGAGTGATCAAGAACCTGCTGACGTTTTAGAGCTAGAA
ATAGCAAGTTAAAATAAGGCTAGTCCGTTATCAACTTGAAAAAGTGGCACCGAGTCGGTGCTTCCTATGA
ATCTTAAAAAATGCAAAAATCTTAAAAATGCAAACCGTCAAAATCCTACGTTCTGCACAAAATGTGCCAA
AAATCGTAAAAAGTAAAATGGAAAAATTCTCGGCCTGAAAAACTCAAATCAAAAATCCAAAAACTAAAAA
TTCTCGGGCTCTAAAATGGTAAAAATCGTAAAAAGTGAAAATGGAAAAATGTCTGGGCTCTTGAAAAACT
CAAATCAAAAATAAAAATTTTTTTCTTAATTAAGTCTAGAGTCGACTGTTTAAACCTGCAGGCATGCGAA
TTCTCGACCTCGAGACAAATGGCAGTATTCATCCACAATTTTAAAAGAAAAGGGGGGATTGGGGGGTACA
GTGCAGGGGAAAGAATAGTAGACATAATAGCAACAGACATACAAACTAAAGAATTACAAAAACAAATTAC
AAAAATTCAAAATTTTCGGGTTTATTACAGGGACAGCAGAGATCCACTTTGGCCGCGGCTCGAG
